Addgene plasmid #36881: pBT270_(pCA-G-intron(Neo)-tTA2-iiTRE-tdT3Mycii)
Depositing lab: Liqun Luo. Depositing organization: Stanford University. Publication: Extensions of MADM (Mosaic Analysis with Double Markers) in Mice. Tasic B, Miyamichi K, Hippenmeyer S, Dani VS, Zeng H, Joo W, Zong H, Chen-Tsai Y, Luo L. PLoS One. 2012;7(3):e33332. Epub 2012 Mar 27. 10.1371/journal.pone.0033332 PubMed 22479386.
Backbone
  Vector backbone: pBluescript SK(+)
  Backbone manufacturer: Stratagene
  Backbone size w/o insert (bp): 3000
  Total vector size (bp): 11396
  Vector type: Mammalian Expression
  Selectable markers: Neomycin (select with G418)
Growth in bacteria
  Bacterial resistance: Ampicillin, 100 μg/mL
  Growth temperature: 30°C
  Growth strain: Stbl2
  Growth instructions: If plasmid yields are poor in DH5alpha, we recommend Stbl2 cells (Invitrogen) grown at 30C.
  Copy number: High Copy
Gene/Insert 1
  Gene/Insert name: GFP (alt name: mut4EGFP)
  Mutation: deleted nucleotides after nucleotide 274
  Promoter: CAG (chicken beta actin promoter and CMV enhancer)
  Cloning method: Unknown
  Sequencing primers: 5′ see sequence; 3′ see sequence
Gene/Insert 2
  Gene/Insert name: tTA2 (alt name: tetracycline transactivator)
  Mutation: removed start codon
  Promoter: CAG (chicken beta actin promoter and CMV enhancer)
  Cloning method: Unknown
  Sequencing primers: 5′ see sequence; 3′ see sequence
Gene/Insert 3
  Gene/Insert name: beta-globin intron
  Mutation: insertion of FRT, lox5171, lox2272, FRT, loxP-Neo-loxP
  Promoter: CAG (chicken beta actin promoter and CMV enhancer)
  Cloning method: Unknown
  Sequencing primers: 5′ see sequence; 3′ see sequence
Gene/Insert 4
  Gene/Insert name: Neo (alt names: neomycin phosphotransferase; neomycin resistance gene)
  Promoter: SV40
  Cloning method: Unknown
  Sequencing primers: 5′ see sequence; 3′ see sequence
Gene/Insert 5
  Gene/Insert name: tdT-3Myc (alt name: tdTomato)
  Promoter: TRE (tetO)
  Tag / fusion protein: 3 Myc tags (C terminal on insert)
  Cloning method: Unknown
  Sequencing primers: 5′ see sequence; 3′ see sequence
Gene/Insert 6
  Gene/Insert name: insulator (alt name: chicken beta globin HS4 insulator core (~250 bp))
  Promoter: none
  Cloning method: Unknown
  Sequencing primers: 5′ see sequence; 3′ T3
Resource information
  A portion of this plasmid was derived from a plasmid made by: W. Hillen, R. Tsien and G. Felsenfeld
Terms and licenses: Academic/Nonprofit Terms; Industry Terms: Not Available to Industry
How to cite: pBT270_(pCA-G-intron(Neo)-tTA2-iiTRE-tdT3Mycii) was a gift from Liqun Luo (Addgene plasmid # 36881 ; http://n2t.net/addgene:36881 ; RRID:Addgene_36881)
