[The description below was written by a language model from this plasmid's Addgene catalogue record and pLannotate feature annotations shown in this document.]
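Description:
pBT270_(pCA-G-intron(Neo)-tTA2-iiTRE-tdT3Mycii) is an 11.4 kb mammalian expression plasmid built on pBluescript SK(+). It carries the high-copy ColE1/pUC origin, an f1 origin and an ampicillin resistance gene for propagation in E. coli, and a neomycin phosphotransferase gene for G418 selection in mammalian cells. It comes from work extending MADM (Mosaic Analysis with Double Markers) in mice and holds one of the split-marker cassettes used in that system.

The main transcription unit is driven by the CAG promoter (CMV enhancer, chicken β-actin promoter and chimeric intron). It begins with the N-terminal part of mut4EGFP, truncated after nucleotide 274. A β-globin intron follows, then a tTA2 tetracycline transactivator coding sequence lacking its own start codon, and an SV40 polyadenylation signal. The automated annotation labels the transactivator as rtTA3/VP48, reflecting sequence similarity, whereas the catalogue identifies it as tTA2. The intron has been engineered to contain FRT, lox5171, lox2272, a second FRT, and a loxP-flanked SV40 promoter–Neo–HSV TK poly(A) cassette. These sites provide targets for Cre- or FLP-mediated recombination within the intron, the step that in MADM exchanges the halves of split markers between chromosomes. The loxP pair allows the selection cassette to be removed.

Downstream lies a separate reporter unit. A tetracycline response element with seven tetO copies and a minimal CMV promoter drives tdTomato fused to three C-terminal Myc tags, ending in an SV40 poly(A) signal. According to the catalogue and the "ii" in the name, this unit is flanked by chicken β-globin HS4 core insulators, which the feature table does not annotate. The reporter would thus be switched on only where functional tTA2 is produced. The record does not state a genomic targeting locus or homology arms.
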