Features (pLannotate 1.2.2; 41 found; start..end, strand, type, name):
     33..461     -  rep_origin     f1 ori (sequence partly withheld): f1 bacteriophage origin of replication; arrow indicates direction of (+) strand synthesis
    466..623     -  CDS            lacZα (fragment): LacZα fragment of β-galactosidase; lacZ fragment
    626..644     +  promoter       T7 promoter: promoter for bacteriophage T7 RNA polymerase
    653..694     -  misc_feature   MCS (fragment): pBluescript multiple cloning site
    791..1094    +  enhancer       CMV enhancer: human cytomegalovirus immediate early enhancer
   1096..1373    +  promoter       chicken β-actin promoter: No description available
   1375..2392    +  intron         chimeric intron: chimera between introns from chicken β-actin and rabbit β-globin
   2453..2471    +  misc_feature   MCS (fragment): multiple cloning site
   2485..2769    +  CDS            EGFP (fragment): EGFP is a basic (constitutively fluorescent) green fluorescent protein published in 1996, derived from Aequorea victoria. It is reported to be a rapidly-maturing weak dimer with moderate acid sensitivity.
   2778..2811    +  protein_bind   FRT (minimal): supports FLP-mediated excision but not integration (Turan and Bode, 2011) FLP recombinase from the Saccharomyces cerevisiae 2μ plasmid
   2812..2845    +  protein_bind   lox5171: Cre-mediated recombination occurs in the 8-bp core sequence (GTACACAT). lox5171 sites are compatible with each other, but incompatible with loxP or loxN sites (Lee and Saito, 1988). Cre recombinase
   2846..2879    +  protein_bind   lox2272: Cre-mediated recombination occurs in the 8-bp core sequence (GGATACTT). lox2272 sites are compatible with each other, but incompatible with loxP or loxN sites (Lee and Saito, 1988). Cre recombinase
   2888..2921    +  protein_bind   FRT (minimal): supports FLP-mediated excision but not integration (Turan and Bode, 2011) FLP recombinase from the Saccharomyces cerevisiae 2μ plasmid
   2928..2961    +  protein_bind   loxP: Cre-mediated recombination occurs in the 8-bp core sequence (GCATACAT). Cre recombinase
   2989..3093    +  promoter       AmpR promoter: bla
   3095..3452    +  promoter       SV40 promoter: SV40 enhancer and early promoter
   3487..4281    +  CDS            NeoR/KanR: aminoglycoside phosphotransferase from Tn5; aph(3')-II (or nptII); confers resistance to neomycin, kanamycin, and G418 (Geneticin®)
   4302..4454    +  CDS            ble (fragment): BLE_KLEPN - Experimental evidence at protein level: Swiss-Prot protein existence level 1. Binding protein with a strong affinity to the bleomycin family of antibiotics. Binds to CL990; an antimitotic-antibiotic compound. From Klebsiella pneumoniae.
   4513..4560    +  polyA_signal   HSV TK poly(A) signal: herpes simplex virus thymidine kinase polyadenylation signal (Cole and Stacy, 1985)
   4752..4785    +  protein_bind   loxP: Cre-mediated recombination occurs in the 8-bp core sequence (GCATACAT). Cre recombinase
   4786..4865    +  intron         chimeric intron (fragment): chimera between introns from human β-globin and immunoglobulin heavy chain genes
   4904..5599    +  CDS            rtTA3: reverse tetracycline transactivator 3 activates expression from Tet-responsive promoters in the presence of doxycycline
   5529..5639    +  CDS            VP48: 3 tandem repeats of the minimal activation domain of herpes simplex virus VP16 (Cheng et al., 2013)
   5663..5747    +  CDS            large T antigen (fragment): large T antigen from SV40 (simian virus 40)
   5770..5891    +  polyA_signal   SV40 poly(A) signal: SV40 polyadenylation signal
   6415..6685    +  protein_bind   tetracycline response element: contains seven copies of the tetracycline operator tetO tetracycline repressor TetR
   6696..6713    +  misc_feature   MCS (fragment): pUC18/19 multiple cloning site
   6718..6756    +  promoter       minimal CMV promoter: human cytomegalovirus (CMV) immediate early promoter
   6850..6875    +  misc_feature   MCS (fragment): pUC18/19 multiple cloning site
   6887..8314    +  CDS            tdTomato: tdTomato is a basic (constitutively fluorescent) orange fluorescent protein published in 2004, derived from Discosoma sp.. It is reported to be a somewhat slowly-maturing tandem dimer with low acid sensitivity.
   8457..8540    +  CDS            large T antigen (fragment): large T antigen from SV40 (simian virus 40)
   8563..8644    +  polyA_signal   SV40 poly(A) signal: SV40 polyadenylation signal
   9163..9198    -  misc_feature   MCS (fragment): pBluescript multiple cloning site
   9211..9229    -  promoter       T3 promoter: promoter for bacteriophage T3 RNA polymerase
   9272..9294    -  protein_bind   lac operator (fragment): The lac repressor binds to the lac operator to inhibit transcription in E. coli. This inhibition can be relieved by adding lactose or isopropyl-β-D-thiogalactopyranoside (IPTG). lac repressor encoded by lacI
   9298..9328    -  promoter       lac promoter: promoter for the E. coli lac operon
   9343..9364    -  protein_bind   CAP binding site: CAP binding activates transcription in the presence of cAMP. E. coli catabolite activator protein
   9377..9469    -  CDS            lacI (fragment): lac repressor; lacI; The lac repressor binds to the lac operator to inhibit transcription in E. coli. This inhibition can be relieved by adding lactose or isopropyl-β-D-thiogalactopyranoside (IPTG).
   9652..10240   -  rep_origin     ori: high-copy-number ColE1/pMB1/pBR322/pUC origin of replication
  10411..11271   -  CDS            AmpR: β-lactamase; bla; confers resistance to ampicillin, carbenicillin, and related antibiotics
  11272..11376   -  promoter       AmpR promoter: bla
>Addgene plasmid #36881 | pBT270_(pCA-G-intron(Neo)-tTA2-iiTRE-tdT3Mycii) | depositor full sequence | sequence record 46128 | pBT270_(pCA-G-intron(Neo)-tTA2-iiTRE-tdT3Mycii) sequence 11396 bps
CACCTAAATTGTAAGCGTTAATATTTTGTTAAAATTCGCGTTAAATTTTTGTTAAATCAGCTCATTTTTT
AACCAATAGGCCGAAATCGGCAAAATCCCTTATAAATCAAAAGAATAGACCGAGATAGGGT
[37 nt withheld, positions 132-168]
AAAGAACGTGGACTCCAACGTCAAAGG
[49 nt withheld, positions 196-244]
T
[91 nt withheld, positions 246-336]
G
[124 nt withheld, positions 338-461]
CCCATTCGCCATTCAGGCTGCGCAACTGTTGGGAAGGGCGATCGGTGCGGGCCTCTTCGCTATTACGCCA
GCTGGCGAAAGGGGGATGTGCTGCAAGGCGATTAAGTTGGGTAACGCCAGGGTTTTCCCAGTCACGACGT
TGTAAAACGACGGCCAGTGAATTGTAATACGACTCACTATAGGGCGAATTGGGTACCGGGCCCCCCCTCG
AGGTCGACGGTATCGATAAGCTTCCCTTAATTAACCGTTTAAACAATTCTGCAGGAATCTAGTTATTAAT
AGTAATCAATTACGGGGTCATTAGTTCATAGCCCATATATGGAGTTCCGCGTTACATAACTTACGGTAAA
TGGCCCGCCTGGCTGACCGCCCAACGACCCCCGCCCATTGACGTCAATAATGACGTATGTTCCCATAGTA
ACGCCAATAGGGACTTTCCATTGACGTCAATGGGTGGAGTATTTACGGTAAACTGCCCACTTGGCAGTAC
ATCAAGTGTATCATATGCCAAGTACGCCCCCTATTGACGTCAATGACGGTAAATGGCCCGCCTGGCATTA
TGCCCAGTACATGACCTTATGGGACTTTCCTACTTGGCAGTACATCTACGTATTAGTCATCGCTATTACC
ATGGTCGAGGTGAGCCCCACGTTCTGCTTCACTCTCCCCATCTCCCCCCCCTCCCCACCCCCAATTTTGT
ATTTATTTATTTTTTAATTATTTTGTGCAGCGATGGGGGCGGGGGGGGGGGGGGGGCGCGCGCCAGGCGG
GGCGGGGCGGGGCGAGGGGCGGGGCGGGGCGAGGCGGAGAGGTGCGGCGGCAGCCAATCAGAGCGGCGCG
CTCCGAAAGTTTCCTTTTATGGCGAGGCGGCGGCGGCGGCGGCCCTATAAAAAGCGAAGCGCGCGGCGGG
CGGGGAGTCGCTGCGACGCTGCCTTCGCCCCGTGCCCCGCTCCGCCGCCGCCTCGCGCCGCCCGCCCCGG
CTCTGACTGACCGCGTTACTCCCACAGGTGAGCGGGCGGGACGGCCCTTCTCCTCCGGGCTGTAATTAGC
GCTTGGTTTAATGACGGCTTGTTTCTTTTCTGTGGCTGCGTGAAAGCCTTGAGGGGCTCCGGGAGGGCCC
TTTGTGCGGGGGGAGCGGCTCGGGGGGTGCGTGCGTGTGTGTGTGCGTGGGGAGCGCCGCGTGCGGCTCC
GCGCTGCCCGGCGGCTGTGAGCGCTGCGGGCGCGGCGCGGGGCTTTGTGCGCTCCGCAGTGTGCGCGAGG
GGAGCGCGGCCGGGGGCGGTGCCCCGCGGTGCGGGGGGGGCTGCGAGGGGAACAAAGGCTGCGTGCGGGG
TGTGTGCGTGGGGGGGTGAGCAGGGGGTGTGGGCGCGTCGGTCGGGCTGCAACCCCCCCTGCACCCCCCT
CCCCGAGTTGCTGAGCACGGCCCGGCTTCGGGTGCGGGGCTCCGTACGGGGCGTGGCGCGGGGCTCGCCG
TGCCGGGCGGGGGGTGGCGGCAGGTGGGGGTGCCGGGCGGGGCGGGGCCGCCTCGGGCCGGGGAGGGCTC
GGGGGAGGGGCGCGGCGGCCCCCGGAGCGCCGGCGGCTGTCGAGGCGCGGCGAGCCGCAGCCATTGCCTT
TTATGGTAATCGTGCGAGAGGGCGCAGGGACTTCCTTTGTCCCAAATCTGTGCGGAGCCGAAATCTGGGA
GGCGCCGCCGCACCCCCTCTAGCGGGCGCGGGGCGAAGCGGTGCGGCGCCGGCAGGAAGGAAATGGGCGG
GGAGGGCCTTCGTGCGTCGCCGCGCCGCCGTCCCCTTCTCCCTCTCCAGCCTCGGGGCTGTCCGCGGGGG
GACGGCTGCCTTCGGGGGGGACGGGGCAGGGCGGGGTTCGGCTTCTGGCGTGTGACCGGCGGCTCTAGAG
CCTCTGCTAACCATGTTCATGCCTTCTTCTTTTTCCTACAGCTCCTGGGCAACGTGCTGGTTATTGTGCT
GTCTCATCATTTTGGCAAAGAATTGATTTGATACCGCGGGCCCGGGATCCGATATCCGCCACCATGGTGA
GCAAGGGCGAGGAGCTGTTCACCGGGGTGGTGCCCATCCTGGTCGAGCTGGACGGCGACGTAAACGGCCA
CAAGTTCAGCGTGTCCGGCGAGGGCGAGGGCGATGCCACCTACGGCAAGCTGACCCTGAAGTTCATCTGC
ACCACCGGCAAGCTGCCCGTGCCCTGGCCCACCCTCGTGACCACCCTGACCTACGGCGTGCAGTGCTTCA
GCCGCTACCCCGACCACATGAAGCAGCACGACTTCTTCAAGTCCGCCATGCCCGAAGGTTGGTATCAAAG
ATCTCCGAAGTTCCTATTCTCTAGAAAGTATAGGAACTTCATAACTTCGTATAGTACACATTATACGAAG
TTATATAACTTCGTATAGGATACTTTATACGAAGTTATGGATCTCCGAAGTTCCTATTCTCTAGAAAGTA
TAGGAACTTCGGATCTATAACTTCGTATAGCATACATTATACGAAGTTATTCAGGTGGCACTTTTCGGGG
AAATGTGCGCGGAACCCCTATTTGTTTATTTTTCTAAATACATTCAAATATGTATCCGCTCATGAGACAA
TAACCCTGATAAATGCTTCAATAATATTGAAAAAGGAAGAGTCCTGAGGCGGAAAGAACCAGCTGTGGAA
TGTGTGTCAGTTAGGGTGTGGAAAGTCCCCAGGCTCCCCAGCAGGCAGAAGTATGCAAAGCATGCATCTC
AATTAGTCAGCAACCAGGTGTGGAAAGTCCCCAGGCTCCCCAGCAGGCAGAAGTATGCAAAGCATGCATC
TCAATTAGTCAGCAACCATAGTCCCGCCCCTAACTCCGCCCATCCCGCCCCTAACTCCGCCCAGTTCCGC
CCATTCTCCGCCCCATGGCTGACTAATTTTTTTTATTTATGCAGAGGCCGAGGCCGCCTCGGCCTCTGAG
CTATTCCAGAAGTAGTGAGGAGGCTTTTTTGGAGGCCTAGGCTTTTGCAAAGATCGATCAAGAGACAGGA
TGAGGATCGTTTCGCATGATTGAACAAGATGGATTGCACGCAGGTTCTCCGGCCGCTTGGGTGGAGAGGC
TATTCGGCTATGACTGGGCACAACAGACAATCGGCTGCTCTGATGCCGCCGTGTTCCGGCTGTCAGCGCA
GGGGCGCCCGGTTCTTTTTGTCAAGACCGACCTGTCCGGTGCCCTGAATGAACTGCAAGACGAGGCAGCG
CGGCTATCGTGGCTGGCCACGACGGGCGTTCCTTGCGCAGCTGTGCTCGACGTTGTCACTGAAGCGGGAA
GGGACTGGCTGCTATTGGGCGAAGTGCCGGGGCAGGATCTCCTGTCATCTCACCTTGCTCCTGCCGAGAA
AGTATCCATCATGGCTGATGCAATGCGGCGGCTGCATACGCTTGATCCGGCTACCTGCCCATTCGACCAC
CAAGCGAAACATCGCATCGAGCGAGCACGTACTCGGATGGAAGCCGGTCTTGTCGATCAGGATGATCTGG
ACGAAGAGCATCAGGGGCTCGCGCCAGCCGAACTGTTCGCCAGGCTCAAGGCGAGCATGCCCGACGGCGA
GGATCTCGTCGTGACCCATGGCGATGCCTGCTTGCCGAATATCATGGTGGAAAATGGCCGCTTTTCTGGA
TTCATCGACTGTGGCCGGCTGGGTGTGGCGGACCGCTATCAGGACATAGCGTTGGCTACCCGTGATATTG
CTGAAGAGCTTGGCGGCGAATGGGCTGACCGCTTCCTCGTGCTTTACGGTATCGCCGCTCCCGATTCGCA
GCGCATCGCCTTCTATCGCCTTCTTGACGAGTTCTTCTGAGCGGGACTCTGGGGTTCGAAATGACCGACC
AAGCGACGCCCAACCTGCCATCACGAGATTTCGATTCCACCGCCGCCTTCTATGAAAGGTTGGGCTTCGG
AATCGTTTTCCGGGACGCCGGCTGGATGATCCTCCAGCGCGGGGATCTCATGCTGGAGTTCTTCGCCCAC
CCTAGGGGGAGGCTAACTGAAACACGGAAGGAGACAATACCGGAAGGAACCCGCGCTATGACGGCAATAA
AAAGACAGAATAAAACGCACGGTGTTGGGTCGTTTGTTCATAAACGCGGGGTTCGGTCCCAGGGCTGGCA
CTCTGTCGATACCCCACCGAGACCCCATTGGGGCCAATACGCCCGCGTTTCTTCCTTTTCCCCACCCCAC
CCCCCAAGTTCGGGTGAAGGCCCAGGGCTCGCAGCCAACGTCGGGGCGGCAGGCCCTGCCATAGCCTCAG
GTTACTCAGGATCTGGATCTATAACTTCGTATAGCATACATTATACGAAGTTATGGTTACAAGACAGGTT
TAAGGAGACCAATAGAAACTGGGCATGTGGAGACAGAGAAGACTCTTGGGTTTCTGATAGGCACTGACTC
TCTCTGCCTATTGGTCTATTTTCCCACCCTTAGTCTAGACTGGACAAGAGCAAAGTCATAAACTCTGCTC
TGGAATTACTCAATGAAGTCGGTATCGAAGGCCTGACGACAAGGAAACTCGCTCAAAAGCTGGGAGTTGA
GCAGCCTACCCTGTACTGGCACGTGAAGAACAAGCGGGCCCTGCTCGATGCCCTGGCAATCGAGATGCTG
GACAGGCATCATACCCACTTCTGCCCCCTGGAAGGCGAGTCATGGCAAGACTTTCTGCGGAACAACGCCA
AGTCATTCCGCTGTGCTCTCCTCTCACATCGCGACGGGGCTAAAGTGCATCTCGGCACCCGCCCAACAGA
GAAACAGTACGAAACCCTGGAAAATCAGCTCGCGTTCCTGTGTCAGCAAGGCTTCTCCCTGGAGAACGCA
CTGTACGCTCTGTCCGCCGTGGGCCACTTTACACTGGGCTGCGTATTGGAGGATCAGGAGCATCAAGTAG
CAAAAGAGGAAAGAGAGACACCTACCACCGATTCTATGCCCCCACTTCTGAGACAAGCAATTGAGCTGTT
CGACCATCAGGGAGCCGAACCTGCCTTCCTTTTCGGCCTGGAACTAATCATATGTGGCCTGGAGAAACAG
CTAAAGTGCGAAAGCGGCGGGCCGGCCGACGCCCTTGACGATTTTGACTTAGACATGCTCCCAGCCGATG
CCCTTGACGACTTTGACCTTGATATGCTGCCTGCTGACGCTCTTGACGATTTTGACCTTGACATGCTCCC
CGGATGAGAATTCTAGATAACTGATCATAATCAGCCATACCACATTTGTAGAGGTTTTACTTGCTTTAAA
AAACCTCCCACACCTCCCCCTGAACCTGAAACATAAAATGAATGCAATTGTTGTTGTTAACTTGTTTATT
GCAGCTTATAATGGTTACAAATAAAGCAATAGCATCACAAATTTCACAAATAAAGCATTTTTTTCACTGC
ATTCTAGTTGTGGTTTGTCCAAACTCATCAATGTATCTTATTTAAATGGGGACAGCCCCCCCCCAAAGCC
CCCAGGGATGTAATTACGTCCCTCCCCCGCTAGGGGGCAGCAGCGAGCCGCCCGGGGCTCCGCTCCGGTC
CGGCGCTCCCCCCGCATCCCCGAGCCGGCAGCGTGCGGGGACAGCCCGGGCACGGGGAAGGTGGCACGGG
ATCGCTTTCCTCTGAACGCTTCTCGCTGCTCTTTGAGCCTGCAGACACCTGGGGGGATACGGGGAAAAAG
CTTTAGGCTGAGTGCACGGGGACAGCCCCCCCCCAAAGCCCCCAGGGATGTAATTACGTCCCTCCCCCGC
TAGGGGGCAGCAGCGAGCCGCCCGGGGCTCCGCTCCGGTCCGGCGCTCCCCCCGCATCCCCGAGCCGGCA
GCGTGCGGGGACAGCCCGGGCACGGGGAAGGTGGCACGGGATCGCTTTCCTCTGAACGCTTCTCGCTGCT
CTTTGAGCCTGCAGACACCTGGGGGGATACGGGGAAAAAGCTTTAGGCTGAAGATCTGATTCGAGTTTAC
CACTCCCTATCAGTGATAGAGAAAAGTGAAAGTCGAGTTTACCACTCCCTATCAGTGATAGAGAAAAGTG
AAAGTCGAGTTTACCACTCCCTATCAGTGATAGAGAAAAGTGAAAGTCGAGTTTACCACTCCCTATCAGT
GATAGAGAAAAGTGAAAGTCGAGTTTACCACTCCCTATCAGTGATAGAGAAAAGTGAAAGTCGAGTTTAC
CACTCCCTATCAGTGATAGAGAAAAGTGAAAGTCGAGTTTACCACTCCCTATCAGTGATAGAGAAAAGTG
AAAGTCGAGCTCGGTACCCGGGTCGAGGTAGGCGTGTACGGTGGGAGGCCTATATAAGCAGAGCTCGTTT
AGTGAACCGTCAGATCGCCTGGAGACGCCATCCACGCTGTTTTGACCTCCATAGAAGACACCGGGACCGA
TCCAGCCTCCGCGGCCCCGAATTCGAGCTCGGTACCCGGGGATCGGGCCGCCACCATGGTGAGTAAGGGC
GAGGAGGTCATCAAAGAGTTCATGCGCTTCAAGGTGCGCATGGAGGGCTCCATGAACGGCCACGAGTTCG
AGATCGAGGGCGAGGGCGAGGGCCGCCCCTACGAGGGCACCCAGACCGCCAAGCTGAAGGTGACCAAGGG
CGGCCCCCTGCCCTTCGCCTGGGACATCCTGTCCCCCCAGTTCATGTACGGCTCCAAGGCGTACGTGAAG
CACCCCGCCGACATCCCCGATTACAAGAAGCTGTCCTTCCCCGAGGGCTTCAAGTGGGAGCGCGTGATGA
ACTTCGAGGACGGCGGTCTGGTGACCGTGACCCAGGACTCCTCCCTGCAGGACGGCACGCTGATCTACAA
GGTGAAGATGCGCGGCACCAACTTCCCCCCCGACGGCCCCGTAATGCAGAAGAAGACCATGGGCTGGGAG
GCCTCCACCGAGCGCCTGTACCCCCGCGACGGCGTGCTGAAGGGCGAGATCCACCAGGCCCTGAAGCTGA
AGGACGGCGGCCACTACCTGGTGGAGTTCAAGACCATCTACATGGCCAAGAAGCCCGTGCAACTGCCCGG
CTACTACTACGTGGACACCAAGCTGGACATCACCTCCCACAACGAGGACTACACCATCGTGGAACAGTAC
GAGCGCTCCGAGGGCCGCCACCACCTGTTCCTGGGGCATGGCACCGGCAGCACCGGCAGCGGCAGCTCCG
GCACCGCCTCCTCCGAGGACAACAACATGGCCGTCATCAAAGAGTTCATGCGCTTCAAGGTGCGCATGGA
GGGCTCCATGAACGGCCACGAGTTCGAGATCGAGGGCGAGGGCGAGGGCCGCCCCTACGAGGGCACCCAG
ACCGCCAAGCTGAAGGTGACCAAGGGCGGCCCCCTGCCCTTCGCCTGGGACATCCTGTCCCCCCAGTTCA
TGTACGGCTCCAAGGCGTACGTGAAGCACCCCGCCGACATCCCCGATTACAAGAAGCTGTCCTTCCCCGA
GGGCTTCAAGTGGGAGCGCGTGATGAACTTCGAGGACGGCGGTCTGGTGACCGTGACCCAGGACTCCTCC
CTGCAGGACGGCACGCTGATCTACAAGGTGAAGATGCGCGGCACCAACTTCCCCCCCGACGGCCCCGTAA
TGCAGAAGAAGACCATGGGCTGGGAGGCCTCCACCGAGCGCCTGTACCCCCGCGACGGCGTGCTGAAGGG
CGAGATCCACCAGGCCCTGAAGCTGAAGGACGGCGGCCGCTACCTGGTGGAGTTCAAGACCATCTACATG
GCCAAGAAGCCCGTGCAACTGCCCGGCTACTACTACGTGGACACCAAGCTGGACATCACCTCCCACAACG
AGGACTACACCATCGTGGAACAGTACGAGCGCTCCGAGGGCCGCCACCACCTGTTCCTGTACGGCATGGA
CGAGCTGTACAAGAGATCCTTAGAGCAGAAACTCATTAGCGAGGAGGACCTGAACAGCGAACAGAAACTC
ATTTCCGAAGAGGATCTCAACTCCGAGCAGAAGCTGATCAGCGAGGAGGACCTGAGATCCTGAGAATTCG
ACGATATCTCTAGAGGATCATAATCAGCCATACCACATTTGTAGAGGTTTTACTTGCTTTAAAAAACCTC
CCACACCTCCCCCTGAACCTGAAACATAAAATGAATGCAATTGTTGTTGTTAACTTGTTTATTGCAGCTT
ATAATGGTTACAAATAAAGCAATAGCATCACAAATTTCACAAATAAAGCATTTTTTTCACTGCCTCGAAT
CACTAGTGGGGACAGCCCCCCCCCAAAGCCCCCAGGGATGTAATTACGTCCCTCCCCCGCTAGGGGGCAG
CAGCGAGCCGCCCGGGGCTCCGCTCCGGTCCGGCGCTCCCCCCGCATCCCCGAGCCGGCAGCGTGCGGGG
ACAGCCCGGGCACGGGGAAGGTGGCACGGGATCGCTTTCCTCTGAACGCTTCTCGCTGCTCTTTGAGCCT
GCAGACACCTGGGGGGATACGGGGAAAAAGCTTTAGGCTGAGTGCACGGGGACAGCCCCCCCCCAAAGCC
CCCAGGGATGTAATTACGTCCCTCCCCCGCTAGGGGGCAGCAGCGAGCCGCCCGGGGCTCCGCTCCGGTC
CGGCGCTCCCCCCGCATCCCCGAGCCGGCAGCGTGCGGGGACAGCCCGGGCACGGGGAAGGTGGCACGGG
ATCGCTTTCCTCTGAACGCTTCTCGCTGCTCTTTGAGCCTGCAGACACCTGGGGGGATACGGGGAAAAAG
CTTTAGGCTGAGGCGCGCCCAACTAGTTCTAGAGCGGCCGCCACCGCGGTGGAGCTCCAGCTTTTGTTCC
CTTTAGTGAGGGTTAATTTCGAGCTTGGCGTAATCATGGTCATAGCTGTTTCCTGTGTGAAATTGTTATC
CGCTCACAATTCCACACAACATACGAGCCGGAAGCATAAAGTGTAAAGCCTGGGGTGCCTAATGAGTGAG
CTAACTCACATTAATTGCGTTGCGCTCACTGCCCGCTTTCCAGTCGGGAAACCTGTCGTGCCAGCTGCAT
TAATGAATCGGCCAACGCGCGGGGAGAGGCGGTTTGCGTATTGGGCGCTCTTCCGCTTCCTCGCTCACTG
ACTCGCTGCGCTCGGTCGTTCGGCTGCGGCGAGCGGTATCAGCTCACTCAAAGGCGGTAATACGGTTATC
CACAGAATCAGGGGATAACGCAGGAAAGAACATGTGAGCAAAAGGCCAGCAAAAGGCCAGGAACCGTAAA
AAGGCCGCGTTGCTGGCGTTTTTCCATAGGCTCCGCCCCCCTGACGAGCATCACAAAAATCGACGCTCAA
GTCAGAGGTGGCGAAACCCGACAGGACTATAAAGATACCAGGCGTTTCCCCCTGGAAGCTCCCTCGTGCG
CTCTCCTGTTCCGACCCTGCCGCTTACCGGATACCTGTCCGCCTTTCTCCCTTCGGGAAGCGTGGCGCTT
TCTCATAGCTCACGCTGTAGGTATCTCAGTTCGGTGTAGGTCGTTCGCTCCAAGCTGGGCTGTGTGCACG
AACCCCCCGTTCAGCCCGACCGCTGCGCCTTATCCGGTAACTATCGTCTTGAGTCCAACCCGGTAAGACA
CGACTTATCGCCACTGGCAGCAGCCACTGGTAACAGGATTAGCAGAGCGAGGTATGTAGGCGGTGCTACA
GAGTTCTTGAAGTGGTGGCCTAACTACGGCTACACTAGAAGGACAGTATTTGGTATCTGCGCTCTGCTGA
AGCCAGTTACCTTCGGAAAAAGAGTTGGTAGCTCTTGATCCGGCAAACAAACCACCGCTGGTAGCGGTGG
TTTTTTTGTTTGCAAGCAGCAGATTACGCGCAGAAAAAAAGGATCTCAAGAAGATCCTTTGATCTTTTCT
ACGGGGTCTGACGCTCAGTGGAACGAAAACTCACGTTAAGGGATTTTGGTCATGAGATTATCAAAAAGGA
TCTTCACCTAGATCCTTTTAAATTAAAAATGAAGTTTTAAATCAATCTAAAGTATATATGAGTAAACTTG
GTCTGACAGTTACCAATGCTTAATCAGTGAGGCACCTATCTCAGCGATCTGTCTATTTCGTTCATCCATA
GTTGCCTGACTCCCCGTCGTGTAGATAACTACGATACGGGAGGGCTTACCATCTGGCCCCAGTGCTGCAA
TGATACCGCGAGACCCACGCTCACCGGCTCCAGATTTATCAGCAATAAACCAGCCAGCCGGAAGGGCCGA
GCGCAGAAGTGGTCCTGCAACTTTATCCGCCTCCATCCAGTCTATTAATTGTTGCCGGGAAGCTAGAGTA
AGTAGTTCGCCAGTTAATAGTTTGCGCAACGTTGTTGCCATTGCTACAGGCATCGTGGTGTCACGCTCGT
CGTTTGGTATGGCTTCATTCAGCTCCGGTTCCCAACGATCAAGGCGAGTTACATGATCCCCCATGTTGTG
CAAAAAAGCGGTTAGCTCCTTCGGTCCTCCGATCGTTGTCAGAAGTAAGTTGGCCGCAGTGTTATCACTC
ATGGTTATGGCAGCACTGCATAATTCTCTTACTGTCATGCCATCCGTAAGATGCTTTTCTGTGACTGGTG
AGTACTCAACCAAGTCATTCTGAGAATAGTGTATGCGGCGACCGAGTTGCTCTTGCCCGGCGTCAATACG
GGATAATACCGCGCCACATAGCAGAACTTTAAAAGTGCTCATCATTGGAAAACGTTCTTCGGGGCGAAAA
CTCTCAAGGATCTTACCGCTGTTGAGATCCAGTTCGATGTAACCCACTCGTGCACCCAACTGATCTTCAG
CATCTTTTACTTTCACCAGCGTTTCTGGGTGAGCAAAAACAGGAAGGCAAAATGCCGCAAAAAAGGGAAT
AAGGGCGACACGGAAATGTTGAATACTCATACTCTTCCTTTTTCAATATTATTGAAGCATTTATCAGGGT
TATTGTCTCATGAGCGGATACATATTTGAATGTATTTAGAAAAATAAACAAATAGGGGTTCCGCGCACAT
TTCCCCGAAAAGTGC
