>Addgene plasmid #36881 | pBT270_(pCA-G-intron(Neo)-tTA2-iiTRE-tdT3Mycii) | addgene partial sequence | sequence record 48097 | pCAG-F 5'-GCAACGTGCTGGTTATTGTG-3'
ATCCGCGGGCCCGGGATCCGATATCCGCCACCATGGTGAGCAAGGGCGANGANCTGTTCACCGGGGTGGT
GCCCATCCTGGTCGAGCTGGACGGCGACGTAAACGGCCACAAGTTCAGCGTGTCCGGCGAGGGCGAGGGC
GATGCCACCTACGGCAAGCTGACCCTGAAGTTCATCTGCACCACCGGCAAGCTGCCCGTGCCCTGGCCCA
CCCTCGTGACCACCCTGACCTACGGCGTGCAGTGCTTCAGCCGCTACCCCGACCACATGAAGCAGCACGA
CTTCTTCAAGTCCGCCATGCCCGAAGGTTGGTATCAAAGATCTCCGAAGTTCCTATTCTCTAGAAAGTAT
AGGAACTTCATAACTTCGTATAGTACACATTATACGAAGTTATATAACTTCGTATAGGATACTTTATACG
AAGTTATGGATCTCCGAAGTTCCTATTCTCTAGAAAGTATAGGAACTTCGGATCTATAACTTCGTATAGC
ATACATTATACGAAGTTATTCAGGTGGCACTTTTCGGGGAAATGTGCGCGGAACCCCTATTTGTTTATTT
TTCTAAATACATTCAAATATGTATCCGCTCATGAGACAATAACCCTGATAAATGCTTCAATAATATTGAA
AAAGGAAGAGTCCTGAGGCGGAAAGAACCAGCTGTGGAATGTGTGTCAGTTAGGGTGTGGAAAGTCCCCA
GGCTCCCCAGCAGGCAGAAGTATGCAAAGCATGCATCTCAATTAGTCAGCAACCAGGTGTGGAAAGTCCC
CAGGCTCCCCAGCAGGCAGAAGTATGCAAAGCATGCATCTCAATTAGTCAGCAACCATAGTCCCGCCC
