>Addgene plasmid #36881 | pBT270_(pCA-G-intron(Neo)-tTA2-iiTRE-tdT3Mycii) | addgene partial sequence | sequence record 51528 | TRE-R 5'-GGTACCGAGCTCGACTTTCA-3'
TTTCACTTTTCTCTATCACTGATAGGGAGTGGTAAACTCGACTTTCACTTTTCTCTATCACTGATAGGGA
GTGGTAAACTCGACTTTCACTTTTCTCTATCACTGATAGGGAGTGGTAAACTCGACTTTCACTTTTCTCT
ATCACTGATAGGGAGTGGTAAACTCGACTTTCACTTTTCTCTATCACTGATAGGGAGTGGTAAACTCGAC
TTTCACTTTTCTCTATCACTGATAGGGAGTGGTAAACTCGAATCAGATCTTCAGCCTAAAGCTTTTTCCC
CGTATCCCCCCAGGTGTCTGCAGGCTCAAAGAGCAGCGAGAAGCGTTCAGAGGAAAGCGATCCCGTGCCA
CCTTCCCCGTGCCCGGGCTGTCCCCGCACGCTGCCGGCTCGGGGATGCGGGGGGAGCGCCGGACCGGAGC
GGAGCCCCGGGCGGCTCGCTGCTGCCCCCTAGCGGGGGAGGGACGTAATTACATCCCTGGGGGCTTTGGG
GGGGGGCTGTCCCCGTGCACTCAGCCTAAAGCTTTTTC
