>Addgene plasmid #36881 | pBT270_(pCA-G-intron(Neo)-tTA2-iiTRE-tdT3Mycii) | addgene partial sequence | sequence record 51529 | tk-pA-R 5'-ttgtctccttccgtgtttca-3'
GAGTATCCCCGCGCTGGAGGATCATCCAGCCGGCGTCCCGGAAAACGATTCCGAAGCCCAACCTTTCATA
GAAGGCGGCGGTGGAATCGAAATCTCGTGATGGCAGGTTGGGCGTCGCTTGGTCGGTCATTTCGAACCCC
AGAGTCCCGCTCAGAAGAACTCGTCAAGAAGGCGATAGAAGGCGATGCGCTGCGAATCGGGAGCGGCGAT
ACCGTAAAGCACGAGGAAGCGGTCAGCCCATTCGCCGCCAAGCTCTTCAGCAATATCACGGGTAGCCAAC
GCTATGTCCTGATAGCGGTCCGCCACACCCAGCCGGCCACAGTCGATGAATCCAGAAAAGCGGCCATTTT
CCACCATGATATTCGGCAAGCAGGCATCGCCATGGGTCACGACGAGATCCTCGCCGTCGGGCATGCTCGC
CTTGAGCCTGGCGAACAGTTCGGCTGGCGCGAGCCCCTGATGCTCTTCGTCCAGATCATCCTGATCGACA
AGACCGGCTTCCATCCGAGTACGTGCTCGCTCGATGCGATGTTTCGCTTGGTGGTCGAATGGGCAGGTAG
CCGGATCAAGCGTATGCAGCCGCCGCATTGCATCAGCCATGATGGATACTTTCTCGGCAGGAGCAAGGTG
AGATGACAGGAGATCCTGCCCCGGCACTTCGCCCAATAGCAGCCAGTCCCTTCCCGCTTCAGTGACAACG
TCGAGCACAGCTG
