>Addgene plasmid #36881 | pBT270_(pCA-G-intron(Neo)-tTA2-iiTRE-tdT3Mycii) | addgene partial sequence | sequence record 51531 | tdTomato-Rev 5'-tctttgatgacggccatgt-3'
CCGGTGCTGCCGGTGCCATGCCCCAGGAACAGGTGGTGGCGGCCCTCGGAGCGCTCGTACTGTTCCACGA
TGGTGTAGTCCTCGTTGTGGGAGGTGATGTCCAGCTTGGTGTCCACGTAGTAGTAGCCGGGCAGTTGCAC
GGGCTTCTTGGCCATGTAGATGGTCTTGAACTCCACCAGGTAGTGGCCGCCGTCCTTCAGCTTCAGGGCC
TGGTGGATCTCGCCCTTCAGCACGCCGTCGCGGGGGTACAGGCGCTCGGTGGAGGCCTCCCAGCCCATGG
TCTTCTTCTGCATTACGGGGCCGTCGGGGGGGAAGTTGGTGCCGCGCATCTTCACCTTGTAGATCAGCGT
GCCGTCCTGCAGGGAGGAGTCCTGGGTCACGGTCACCAGACCGCCGTCCTCGAAGTTCATCACGCGCTCC
CACTTGAAGCCCTCGGGGAAGGACAGCTTCTTGTAATCGGGGATGTCGGCGGGGTGCTTCACGTACGCCT
TGGAGCCGTACATGAACTGGGGGGACAGGATGTCCCAGGCGAAGGGCAGGGGGCCGCCCTTGGTCACCTT
CAGCTTGGCGGTCTGGGTGCCCTCGTAGGGGCGGCCCTCGCCCTCGCCCTCGATCTCG
