>Addgene plasmid #36881 | pBT270_(pCA-G-intron(Neo)-tTA2-iiTRE-tdT3Mycii) | addgene partial sequence | sequence record 52356 | tdTomato-Fwd 5'-ctgttcctgtacggcatgg-3'
AACTCATTANCGAGGAGGACCTGAACAGCGAACAGAAACTCATTTCCGAAGAGGATCTCAACTCCGAGCA
GAAGCTGATCAGCGAGGAGGACCTGAGATCCTGAGAATTCGACGATATCTCTAGAGGATCATAATCAGCC
ATACCACATTTGTAGAGGTTTTACTTGCTTTAAAAAACCTCCCACACCTCCCCCTGAACCTGAAACATAA
AATGAATGCAATTGTTGTTGTTAACTTGTTTATTGCAGCTTATAATGGTTACAAATAAAGCAATAGCATC
ACAAATTTCACAAATAAAGCATTTTTTTCACTGCCTCGAATCACTAGTGGGGACAGCCCCCCCCCAAAGC
CCCCAGGGATGTAATTACGTCCCTCCCCCGCTAGGGGGCAGCAGCGAGCCGCCCGGGGCTCCGCTCCGGT
CCGGCGCTCCCCCCGCATCCCCGAGCCGGCAGCGTGCGGGGACAGCCCGGGCACGGGGAAGGTGGCACGG
GATCGCTTTCCTCTGAACGCTTCTCGCTGCTCTTTGAGCCTGCAGACACCTGGGGGGATACGGGGAAAAA
GCTTTAGGCTGAGTGCACGGGGACAGCCCCCCCCCAAAGCCCCCAGGGATGTAATTACCTCCCTCCCCCG
CTAGGGGGCAGCAGCGAGCCGCCCGGGGCTCCGCTCCGGTCTGGCGCTCCCCCCGCATCCCCGAGCCGGC
AGCGTGCGGGGACAGCCC
